Addgene plasmid #143443: TFORF0848
Purpose: Lentiviral vector for overexpressing transcription factor ORFs with unique 24-bp barcodes. Barcodes facilitate identification of transcription factors in pooled screens.
Depositing lab: Feng Zhang. Depositing organization: Broad Institute. Publication: A transcription factor atlas of directed differentiation. Joung J, Ma S, Tay T, Geiger-Schuller KR, Kirchgatterer PC, Verdine VK, Guo B, Arias-Garcia MA, Allen WE, Singh A, Kuksenko O, Abudayyeh OO, Gootenberg JS, Fu Z, Macrae RK, Buenrostro JD, Regev A, Zhang F. Cell. 2023 Jan 5;186(1):209-229.e26. doi: 10.1016/j.cell.2022.11.026. PubMed 36608654.
Backbone
  Vector backbone: pLX_TRC317
  Backbone manufacturer: Broad Institute Genetic Perturbation Platform
  Backbone size w/o insert (bp): 8264
  Vector type: Mammalian Expression, Lentiviral
  Selectable markers: Puromycin
Growth in bacteria
  Bacterial resistance: Ampicillin, 100 μg/mL
  Growth temperature: 37°C
  Growth strain: NEB Stable
  Copy number: High Copy
Gene/Insert
  Gene/Insert name: YBX3
  Species: H. sapiens (human)
  Insert size (bp): 1220
  Entrez Gene: YBX3 (a.k.a. CSDA, CSDA1, DBPA, ZONAB)
  Promoter: EF1a
  Cloning method: Unknown
  Sequencing primers: 5′ GGGTGGAGACTGAAGTTAGGCCAG; 3′ CACATAGCGTAAAAGGAGCAACATAG
Terms and licenses: Academic/Nonprofit Terms; Industry Terms: Not Available to Industry
Depositor comments: NM_003651,ENST00000228251 . The transcription factor ORF portion of this plasmid was synthesized by Genewiz. Please test multiple small colonies in case of plasmid recombination. To make this collection available in a timely manner, a portion of this collection was not fully sequenced by Addgene. If an Addgene verified full plasmid sequence is not available, please contact us prior to placing an order to request the full sequence.
How to cite: TFORF0848 was a gift from Feng Zhang (Addgene plasmid # 143443 ; http://n2t.net/addgene:143443 ; RRID:Addgene_143443)
