[The description below was written by a language model from this plasmid's Addgene catalogue record and pLannotate feature annotations shown in this document.]
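Description:
TFORF0848 is a lentiviral mammalian expression plasmid built on the pLX_TRC317 backbone. It belongs to a barcoded collection of transcription factor open reading frames and carries the human YBX3 gene (also known as CSDA, DBPA or ZONAB). In bacteria it is maintained through a high-copy ColE1/pUC-type origin and selected with ampicillin via β-lactamase. An f1 origin and remnants of a lac/lacZα cloning region with T7 and T3 promoters also sit in the backbone. The depositor warns that recombination can occur during propagation, as is common for plasmids with repeated LTR sequences.

The viral portion follows a third-generation, self-inactivating layout. An RSV promoter drives a truncated HIV-1 5' LTR, followed by the Ψ packaging signal with a gag fragment and the Rev response element, which allow the genomic RNA to be exported and packaged. A ΔU3 3' LTR and an SV40 polyadenylation signal close the unit. Two expression cassettes lie between the LTRs. The first is an SV40 early promoter driving puromycin N-acetyltransferase, for selecting transduced cells. Downstream of a cPPT/CTS element, the strong constitutive EF-1α promoter drives the YBX3 coding sequence, with a WPRE after it to enhance transcript stability and expression. The catalogue describes a unique 24-bp barcode associated with each ORF. The feature table does not annotate it, so its exact position is not stated. No epitope tag or reporter is annotated either.

The construct is intended for YBX3 overexpression, particularly in pooled screens where barcode sequencing identifies which transcription factor each cell received, as in directed differentiation studies.
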