Features (pLannotate 1.2.2; 31 found; start..end, strand, type, name):
      5..231     +  promoter       RSV promoter: Rous sarcoma virus enhancer/promoter
    232..412     +  LTR            5' LTR (truncated): truncated 5' long terminal repeat (LTR) from HIV-1
    459..584     +  misc_feature   HIV-1 Ψ: packaging signal of human immunodeficiency virus type 1
    568..931     +  CDS            HIV-1 gag (fragment): gag protein from human immunodeficiency virus 1; gag
   1077..1310    +  misc_feature   RRE: The Rev response element (RRE) of HIV-1 allows for Rev-dependent mRNA export from the nucleus to the cytoplasm.
   1687..1713    +  CDS            Rev (fragment): human immunodeficiency virus 1 (HIV-1) Rev protein; rev; enhances nuclear export of unspliced and incompletely spliced viral mRNAs
   1720..1743    +  promoter       SV40 promoter (fragment): SV40 early promoter
   1744..1815    +  promoter       SV40 promoter (fragment): SV40 enhancer and early promoter
   1839..1974    +  rep_origin     SV40 ori: SV40 origin of replication
   2020..2616    +  CDS            PuroR (fragment): puromycin N-acetyltransferase; pac from Streptomyces; confers resistance to puromycin
   2665..2782    +  misc_feature   cPPT/CTS: central polypurine tract and central termination sequence of HIV-1
   2847..2913    +  CDS            small t antigen (fragment): SV40 (simian virus 40) small t antigen
   2920..4098    +  promoter       EF-1α promoter: strong constitutive promoter for human elongation factor EF-1α
   4115..5230    +  CDS            YBX3: YBOX3_HUMAN - Also known as CSDA, DBPA. Experimental evidence at protein level: Swiss-Prot protein existence level 1. Binds to the GM-CSF promoter. Seems to act as a repressor. Binds also to full-length mRNA and to short RNA sequences containing the consensus site 5'-UCCAUCA-3'. May have a role in translation repression (By similarity). From Homo sapiens (Human).
   5246..5299    +  promoter       U6 promoter (fragment): RNA polymerase III promoter for human U6 snRNA
   5341..5929    +  misc_feature   WPRE: woodchuck hepatitis virus posttranscriptional regulatory element
   5980..5999    +  misc_feature   cPPT/CTS (fragment): central polypurine tract and central termination sequence of HIV-1
   6001..6234    +  LTR            3' LTR (ΔU3): self-inactivating 3' long terminal repeat (LTR) from HIV-1
   6312..6433    +  polyA_signal   SV40 poly(A) signal: SV40 polyadenylation signal
   6473..6608    +  rep_origin     SV40 ori: SV40 origin of replication
   6629..6647    -  promoter       T7 promoter: promoter for bacteriophage T7 RNA polymerase
   6655..6810    +  CDS            lacZα (fragment): LacZα fragment of β-galactosidase; lacZ fragment
   6815..7243    +  rep_origin     f1 ori (sequence partly withheld): f1 bacteriophage origin of replication; arrow indicates direction of (+) strand synthesis
   7296..7400    +  promoter       AmpR promoter: bla
   7401..8261    +  CDS            AmpR: β-lactamase; bla; confers resistance to ampicillin, carbenicillin, and related antibiotics
   8432..9020    +  rep_origin     ori: high-copy-number ColE1/pMB1/pBR322/pUC origin of replication
   9203..9295    +  CDS            lacI (fragment): lac repressor; lacI; The lac repressor binds to the lac operator to inhibit transcription in E. coli. This inhibition can be relieved by adding lactose or isopropyl-β-D-thiogalactopyranoside (IPTG).
   9308..9329    +  protein_bind   CAP binding site: CAP binding activates transcription in the presence of cAMP. E. coli catabolite activator protein
   9344..9374    +  promoter       lac promoter: promoter for the E. coli lac operon
   9382..9398    +  protein_bind   lac operator: The lac repressor binds to the lac operator to inhibit transcription in E. coli. This inhibition can be relieved by adding lactose or isopropyl-β-D-thiogalactopyranoside (IPTG). lac repressor encoded by lacI
   9443..9461    +  promoter       T3 promoter: promoter for bacteriophage T3 RNA polymerase
>Addgene plasmid #143443 | TFORF0848 | addgene full sequence | sequence record 397939 | Addgene NGS Result
TTAATGTAGTCTTATGCAATACTCTTGTAGTCTTGCAACATGGTAACGATGAGTTAGCAACATGCCTTAC
AAGGAGAGAAAAAGCACCGTGCATGCCGATTGGTGGAAGTAAGGTGGTACGATCGTGCCTTATTAGGAAG
GCAACAGACGGGTCTGACATGGATTGGACGAACCACTGAATTGCCGCATTGCAGAGATATTGTATTTAAG
TGCCTAGCTCGATACATAAACGGGTCTCTCTGGTTAGACCAGATCTGAGCCTGGGAGCTCTCTGGCTAAC
TAGGGAACCCACTGCTTAAGCCTCAATAAAGCTTGCCTTGAGTGCTTCAAGTAGTGTGTGCCCGTCTGTT
GTGTGACTCTGGTAACTAGAGATCCCTCAGACCCTTTTAGTCAGTGTGGAAAATCTCTAGCAGTGGCGCC
CGAACAGGGACTTGAAAGCGAAAGGGAAACCAGAGGAGCTCTCTCGACGCAGGACTCGGCTTGCTGAAGC
GCGCACGGCAAGAGGCGAGGGGCGGCGACTGGTGAGTACGCCAAAAATTTTGACTAGCGGAGGCTAGAAG
GAGAGAGATGGGTGCGAGAGCGTCAGTATTAAGCGGGGGAGAATTAGATCGCGATGGGAAAAAATTCGGT
TAAGGCCAGGGGGAAAGAAAAAATATAAATTAAAACATATAGTATGGGCAAGCAGGGAGCTAGAACGATT
CGCAGTTAATCCTGGCCTGTTAGAAACATCAGAAGGCTGTAGACAAATACTGGGACAGCTACAACCATCC
CTTCAGACAGGATCAGAAGAACTTAGATCATTATATAATACAGTAGCAACCCTCTATTGTGTGCATCAAA
GGATAGAGATAAAAGACACCAAGGAAGCTTTAGACAAGATAGAGGAAGAGCAAAACAAAAGTAAGACCAC
CGCACAGCAAGCGGCCGCTGATCTTCAGACCTGGAGGAGGAGATATGAGGGACAATTGGAGAAGTGAATT
ATATAAATATAAAGTAGTAAAAATTGAACCATTAGGAGTAGCACCCACCAAGGCAAAGAGAAGAGTGGTG
CAGAGAGAAAAAAGAGCAGTGGGAATAGGAGCTTTGTTCCTTGGGTTCTTGGGAGCAGCAGGAAGCACTA
TGGGCGCAGCGTCAATGACGCTGACGGTACAGGCCAGACAATTATTGTCTGGTATAGTGCAGCAGCAGAA
CAATTTGCTGAGGGCTATTGAGGCGCAACAGCATCTGTTGCAACTCACAGTCTGGGGCATCAAGCAGCTC
CAGGCAAGAATCCTGGCTGTGGAAAGATACCTAAAGGATCAACAGCTCCTGGGGATTTGGGGTTGCTCTG
GAAAACTCATTTGCACCACTGCTGTGCCTTGGAATGCTAGTTGGAGTAATAAATCTCTGGAACAGATTTG
GAATCACACGACCTGGATGGAGTGGGACAGAGAAATTAACAATTACACAAGCTTAATACACTCCTTAATT
GAAGAATCGCAAAACCAGCAAGAAAAGAATGAACAAGAATTATTGGAATTAGATAAATGGGCAAGTTTGT
GGAATTGGTTTAACATAACAAATTGGCTGTGGTATATAAAATTATTCATAATGATAGTAGGAGGCTTGGT
AGGTTTAAGAATAGTTTTTGCTGTACTTTCTATAGTGAATAGAGTTAGGCAGGGATATTCACCATTATCG
TTTCAGACCCACCTCCCAACCCCGAGGGGACCCATGCATTGCATCTCAATTAGTCAGCAACCAGGTGTGG
AAAGTCCCCAGGCTCCCCAGCAGGCAGAAGTATGCAAAGCATGCGTCTCAATTAGTCAGCAACCATAGTC
CCGCCCCTAACTCCGCCCATCCCGCCCCTAACTCCGCCCAGTTCCGCCCATTCTCCGCCCCATGGCTGAC
TAATTTTTTTTATTTATGCAGAGGCCGAGGCCGCCTCGGCCTCTGAGCTATTCCAGAAGTAGTGAGGAGG
CTTTTTTGGAGGCCTAGGCTTTTGCAAAAAGCTTTCTAGAGGTACCACCGGAGCTTACCATGACCGAGTA
CAAGCCCACGGTGCGCCTCGCCACCCGCGACGACGTCCCCAGGGCCGTACGCACCCTCGCCGCCGCGTTC
GCCGACTACCCCGCCACGCGCCACACCGTCGATCCGGACCGCCACATCGAGCGGGTCACCGAGCTGCAAG
AACTCTTCCTCACGCGCGTCGGGCTCGACATCGGCAAGGTGTGGGTCGCGGACGACGGCGCCGCCGTGGC
GGTCTGGACCACGCCGGAGAGCGTCGAAGCGGGGGCGGTGTTCGCCGAGATCGGCCCGCGCATGGCCGAG
TTGAGCGGTTCCCGGCTGGCCGCGCAGCAACAGATGGAAGGCCTCCTGGCGCCGCACCGGCCCAAGGAGC
CCGCGTGGTTCCTGGCCACCGTCGGCGTCTCGCCCGACCACCAGGGCAAGGGTCTGGGCAGCGCCGTCGT
GCTCCCCGGAGTGGAGGCGGCCGAGCGCGCCGGGGTGCCCGCCTTCCTGGAGACCTCCGCGCCCCGCAAC
CTCCCCTTCTACGAGCGGCTCGGCTTCACCGTCACCGCCGACGTCGAGGTGCCCGAAGGACCGCGCACCT
GGTGCATGACCCGCAAGCCCGGTGCCAGTTAACGAATTCTAGATCTTGAGACAAATGGCAGTATTCATCC
ACAATTTTAAAAGAAAAGGGGGGATTGGGGGGTACAGTGCAGGGGAAAGAATAGTAGACATAATAGCAAC
AGACATACAAACTAAAGAATTACAAAAACAAATTACAAAAATTCAAAATTTTCGGGTTTATTACAGGGAC
AGCAGAGATCCACTTTGGCGCCGGCTCGAGGCCTGCAGGTGCAAAGATGGATAAAGTTTTAAACAGAGAG
GAATCTTTGCAGCTAATGGACCTTCTAGGTCTTGAAAGGAGTGGGAATTGGCTCCGGTGCCCGTCAGTGG
GCAGAGCGCACATCGCCCACAGTCCCCGAGAAGTTGGGGGGAGGGGTCGGCAATTGAACCGGTGCCTAGA
GAAGGTGGCGCGGGGTAAACTGGGAAAGTGATGTCGTGTACTGGCTCCGCCTTTTTCCCGAGGGTGGGGG
AGAACCGTATATAAGTGCAGTAGTCGCCGTGAACGTTCTTTTTCGCAACGGGTTTGCCGCCAGAACACAG
GTAAGTGCCGTGTGTGGTTCCCGCGGGCCTGGCCTCTTTACGGGTTATGGCCCTTGCGTGCCTTGAATTA
CTTCCACCTGGCTGCAGTACGTGATTCTTGATCCCGAGCTTCGGGTTGGAAGTGGGTGGGAGAGTTCGAG
GCCTTGCGCTTAAGGAGCCCCTTCGCCTCGTGCTTGAGTTGAGGCCTGGCCTGGGCGCTGGGGCCGCCGC
GTGCGAATCTGGTGGCACCTTCGCGCCTGTCTCGCTGCTTTCGATAAGTCTCTAGCCATTTAAAATTTTT
GATGACCTGCTGCGACGCTTTTTTTCTGGCAAGATAGTCTTGTAAATGCGGGCCAAGATCTGCACACTGG
TATTTCGGTTTTTGGGGCCGCGGGCGGCGACGGGGCCCGTGCGTCCCAGCGCACATGTTCGGCGAGGCGG
GGCCTGCGAGCGCGGCCACCGAGAATCGGACGGGGGTAGTCTCAAGCTGGCCGGCCTGCTCTGGTGCCTG
GCCTCGCGCCGCCGTGTATCGCCCCGCCCTGGGCGGCAAGGCTGGCCCGGTCGGCACCAGTTGCGTGAGC
GGAAAGATGGCCGCTTCCCGGCCCTGCTGCAGGGAGCTCAAAATGGAGGACGCGGCGCTCGGGAGAGCGG
GCGGGTGAGTCACCCACACAAAGGAAAAGGGCCTTTCCGTCCTCAGCCGTCGCTTCATGTGACTCCACGG
AGTACCGGGCGCCGTCCAGGCACCTCGATTAGTTCTCGAGCTTTTGGAGTACGTCGTCTTTAGGTTGGGG
GGAGGGGTTTTATGCGATGGAGTTTCCCCACACTGAGTGGGTGGAGACTGAAGTTAGGCCAGCTTGGCAC
TTGATGTAATTCTCCTTGGAATTTGCCCTTTTTGAGTTTGGATCTTGGTTCATTCTCAAGCCTCAGACAG
TGGTTCAAAGTTTTTTTCTTCCATTTCAGGTGTCGTGAGGCTAGCACCGCCACCATGAGTGAGGCGGGCG
AGGCCACCACCACCACCACCACCACCCTCCCGCAGGCTCCGACGGAGGCGGCCGCCGCGGCTCCCCAGGA
CCCCGCGCCCAAGAGCCCGGTGGGCAGCGGTGCGCCCCAGGCCGCGGCCCCGGCGCCCGCCGCCCACGTC
GCAGGAAACCCCGGTGGGGACGCGGCCCCCGCAGCCACGGGCACCGCGGCCGCCGCCTCTTTAGCCACCG
CCGCCGGCAGCGAAGACGCGGAGAAAAAAGTTCTCGCCACCAAAGTCCTTGGCACTGTCAAATGGTTCAA
CGTCAGAAATGGATATGGATTTATAAATCGAAATGACACCAAAGAAGATGTATTTGTACATCAGACTGCC
ATCAAGAAGAATAACCCACGGAAATATCTGCGCAGTGTAGGAGATGGAGAAACTGTAGAGTTTGATGTGG
TTGAAGGAGAGAAGGGTGCAGAAGCTGCCAATGTGACTGGCCCGGATGGAGTTCCTGTGGAAGGGAGTCG
TTACGCTGCAGATCGGCGCCGTTACAGACGTGGCTACTATGGAAGGCGCCGTGGCCCTCCCCGGAATTAC
GCTGGGGAGGAGGAGGAGGAAGGGAGCGGCAGCAGTGAAGGATTTGACCCCCCTGCCACTGATAGGCAGT
TCTCTGGGGCCCGGAATCAGCTGCGCCGCCCCCAGTATCGCCCTCAGTACCGGCAGCGGCGGTTCCCGCC
TTACCACGTGGGACAGACCTTTGACCGTCGCTCACGGGTCTTACCCCATCCCAACAGAATACAGGCTGGT
GAGATTGGAGAGATGAAGGATGGAGTCCCAGAGGGAGCACAACTTCAGGGACCGGTTCATCGAAATCCAA
CTTACCGCCCAAGGTACCGTAGCAGGGGACCTCCTCGCCCACGACCTGCCCCAGCAGTTGGAGAGGCTGA
AGATAAAGAAAATCAGCAAGCCACCAGTGGTCCAAACCAGCCGTCTGTTCGCCGTGGATACCGGCGTCCC
TACAATTACCGGCGTCGCCCGCGTCCTCCTAACGCTCCTTCACAAGATGGCAAAGAGGCCAAGGCAGGTG
AAGCACCAACTGAGAACCCTGCTCCACCCACCCAGCAGAGCAGTGCTGAGTAGTAATGAACTAGTCCGTA
ACTTGAAAGTATTTCGATTTCTTGGCTTTATATATCTTGTGGAAAGGACGACAAGACTAGTACGTCCGTA
TTGTTACGCGTTAAGTCGACAATCAACCTCTGGATTACAAAATTTGTGAAAGATTGACTGGTATTCTTAA
CTATGTTGCTCCTTTTACGCTATGTGGATACGCTGCTTTAATGCCTTTGTATCATGCTATTGCTTCCCGT
ATGGCTTTCATTTTCTCCTCCTTGTATAAATCCTGGTTGCTGTCTCTTTATGAGGAGTTGTGGCCCGTTG
TCAGGCAACGTGGCGTGGTGTGCACTGTGTTTGCTGACGCAACCCCCACTGGTTGGGGCATTGCCACCAC
CTGTCAGCTCCTTTCCGGGACTTTCGCTTTCCCCCTCCCTATTGCCACGGCGGAACTCATCGCCGCCTGC
CTTGCCCGCTGCTGGACAGGGGCTCGGCTGTTGGGCACTGACAATTCCGTGGTGTTGTCGGGGAAATCAT
CGTCCTTTCCTTGGCTGCTCGCCTGTGTTGCCACCTGGATTCTGCGCGGGACGTCCTTCTGCTACGTCCC
TTCGGCCCTCAATCCAGCGGACCTTCCTTCCCGCGGCCTGCTGCCGGCTCTGCGGCCTCTTCCGCGTCTT
CGCCTTCGCCCTCAGACGAGTCGGATCTCCCTTTGGGCCGCCTCCCCGCGTCGACTTTAAGACCAATGAC
TTACAAGGCAGCTGTAGATCTTAGCCACTTTTTAAAAGAAAAGGGGGGACTGGAAGGGCTAATTCACTCC
CAACGAAGACAAGATCTGCTTTTTGCTTGTACTGGGTCTCTCTGGTTAGACCAGATCTGAGCCTGGGAGC
TCTCTGGCTAACTAGGGAACCCACTGCTTAAGCCTCAATAAAGCTTGCCTTGAGTGCTTCAAGTAGTGTG
TGCCCGTCTGTTGTGTGACTCTGGTAACTAGAGATCCCTCAGACCCTTTTAGTCAGTGTGGAAAATCTCT
AGCAGTACGTATAGTAGTTCATGTCATCTTATTATTCAGTATTTATAACTTGCAAAGAAATGAATATCAG
AGAGTGAGAGGAACTTGTTTATTGCAGCTTATAATGGTTACAAATAAAGCAATAGCATCACAAATTTCAC
AAATAAAGCATTTTTTTCACTGCATTCTAGTTGTGGTTTGTCCAAACTCATCAATGTATCTTATCATGTC
TGGCTCTAGCTATCCCGCCCCTAACTCCGCCCATCCCGCCCCTAACTCCGCCCAGTTCCGCCCATTCTCC
GCCCCATGGCTGACTAATTTTTTTTATTTATGCAGAGGCCGAGGCCGCCTCGGCCTCTGAGCTATTCCAG
AAGTAGTGAGGAGGCTTTTTTGGAGGCCTAGGGACGTACCCAATTCGCCCTATAGTGAGTCGTATTACGC
GCGCTCACTGGCCGTCGTTTTACAACGTCGTGACTGGGAAAACCCTGGCGTTACCCAACTTAATCGCCTT
GCAGCACATCCCCCTTTCGCCAGCTGGCGTAATAGCGAAGAGGCCCGCACCGATCGCCCTTCCCAACAGT
TGCGCAGCCTGAATGGCGAATGGG
[124 nt withheld, positions 6815-6938]
C
[91 nt withheld, positions 6940-7030]
A
[49 nt withheld, positions 7032-7080]
CCTTTGACGTTGGAGTCCACGTTCTTT
[37 nt withheld, positions 7108-7144]
ACCCTATCTCGGTCTATTCTTTTGATTTATAAGGGATTTTGCCGATTTCGGCCTATTGGTTAAAAAATGA
GCTGATTTAACAAAAATTTAACGCGAATTTTAACAAAATATTAACGCTTACAATTTAGGTGGCACTTTTC
GGGGAAATGTGCGCGGAACCCCTATTTGTTTATTTTTCTAAATACATTCAAATATGTATCCGCTCATGAG
ACAATAACCCTGATAAATGCTTCAATAATATTGAAAAAGGAAGAGTATGAGTATTCAACATTTCCGTGTC
GCCCTTATTCCCTTTTTTGCGGCATTTTGCCTTCCTGTTTTTGCTCACCCAGAAACGCTGGTGAAAGTAA
AAGATGCTGAAGATCAGTTGGGTGCACGAGTGGGTTACATCGAACTGGATCTCAACAGCGGTAAGATCCT
TGAGAGTTTTCGCCCCGAAGAACGTTTTCCAATGATGAGCACTTTTAAAGTTCTGCTATGTGGCGCGGTA
TTATCCCGTATTGACGCCGGGCAAGAGCAACTCGGTCGCCGCATACACTATTCTCAGAATGACTTGGTTG
AGTACTCACCAGTCACAGAAAAGCATCTTACGGATGGCATGACAGTAAGAGAATTATGCAGTGCTGCCAT
AACCATGAGTGATAACACTGCGGCCAACTTACTTCTGACAACGATCGGAGGACCGAAGGAGCTAACCGCT
TTTTTGCACAACATGGGGGATCATGTAACTCGCCTTGATCGTTGGGAACCGGAGCTGAATGAAGCCATAC
CAAACGACGAGCGTGACACCACGATGCCTGTAGCAATGGCAACAACGTTGCGCAAACTATTAACTGGCGA
ACTACTTACTCTAGCTTCCCGGCAACAATTAATAGACTGGATGGAGGCGGATAAAGTTGCAGGACCACTT
CTGCGCTCGGCCCTTCCGGCTGGCTGGTTTATTGCTGATAAATCTGGAGCCGGTGAGCGTGGGTCTCGCG
GTATCATTGCAGCACTGGGGCCAGATGGTAAGCCCTCCCGTATCGTAGTTATCTACACGACGGGGAGTCA
GGCAACTATGGATGAACGAAATAGACAGATCGCTGAGATAGGTGCCTCACTGATTAAGCATTGGTAACTG
TCAGACCAAGTTTACTCATATATACTTTAGATTGATTTAAAACTTCATTTTTAATTTAAAAGGATCTAGG
TGAAGATCCTTTTTGATAATCTCATGACCAAAATCCCTTAACGTGAGTTTTCGTTCCACTGAGCGTCAGA
CCCCGTAGAAAAGATCAAAGGATCTTCTTGAGATCCTTTTTTTCTGCGCGTAATCTGCTGCTTGCAAACA
AAAAAACCACCGCTACCAGCGGTGGTTTGTTTGCCGGATCAAGAGCTACCAACTCTTTTTCCGAAGGTAA
CTGGCTTCAGCAGAGCGCAGATACCAAATACTGTTCTTCTAGTGTAGCCGTAGTTAGGCCACCACTTCAA
GAACTCTGTAGCACCGCCTACATACCTCGCTCTGCTAATCCTGTTACCAGTGGCTGCTGCCAGTGGCGAT
AAGTCGTGTCTTACCGGGTTGGACTCAAGACGATAGTTACCGGATAAGGCGCAGCGGTCGGGCTGAACGG
GGGGTTCGTGCACACAGCCCAGCTTGGAGCGAACGACCTACACCGAACTGAGATACCTACAGCGTGAGCT
ATGAGAAAGCGCCACGCTTCCCGAAGGGAGAAAGGCGGACAGGTATCCGGTAAGCGGCAGGGTCGGAACA
GGAGAGCGCACGAGGGAGCTTCCAGGGGGAAACGCCTGGTATCTTTATAGTCCTGTCGGGTTTCGCCACC
TCTGACTTGAGCGTCGATTTTTGTGATGCTCGTCAGGGGGGCGGAGCCTATGGAAAAACGCCAGCAACGC
GGCCTTTTTACGGTTCCTGGCCTTTTGCTGGCCTTTTGCTCACATGTTCTTTCCTGCGTTATCCCCTGAT
TCTGTGGATAACCGTATTACCGCCTTTGAGTGAGCTGATACCGCTCGCCGCAGCCGAACGACCGAGCGCA
GCGAGTCAGTGAGCGAGGAAGCGGAAGAGCGCCCAATACGCAAACCGCCTCTCCCCGCGCGTTGGCCGAT
TCATTAATGCAGCTGGCACGACAGGTTTCCCGACTGGAAAGCGGGCAGTGAGCGCAACGCAATTAATGTG
AGTTAGCTCACTCATTAGGCACCCCAGGCTTTACACTTTATGCTTCCGGCTCGTATGTTGTGTGGAATTG
TGAGCGGATAACAATTTCACACAGGAAACAGCTATGACCATGATTACGCCAAGCGCGCAATTAACCCTCA
CTAAAGGGAACAAAAGCTGGAGCTGCAAGC
