>Addgene plasmid #143443 | TFORF0848 | depositor partial sequence | sequence record 282467 | Insert
ACCGCCACCATGAGTGAGGCGGGCGAGGCCACCACCACCACCACCACCACCCTCCCGCAGGCTCCGACGG
AGGCGGCCGCCGCGGCTCCCCAGGACCCCGCGCCCAAGAGCCCGGTGGGCAGCGGTGCGCCCCAGGCCGC
GGCCCCGGCGCCCGCCGCCCACGTCGCAGGAAACCCCGGTGGGGACGCGGCCCCCGCAGCCACGGGCACC
GCGGCCGCCGCCTCTTTAGCCACCGCCGCCGGCAGCGAAGACGCGGAGAAAAAAGTTCTCGCCACCAAAG
TCCTTGGCACTGTCAAATGGTTCAACGTCAGAAATGGATATGGATTTATAAATCGAAATGACACCAAAGA
AGATGTATTTGTACATCAGACTGCCATCAAGAAGAATAACCCACGGAAATATCTGCGCAGTGTAGGAGAT
GGAGAAACTGTAGAGTTTGATGTGGTTGAAGGAGAGAAGGGTGCAGAAGCTGCCAATGTGACTGGCCCGG
ATGGAGTTCCTGTGGAAGGGAGTCGTTACGCTGCAGATCGGCGCCGTTACAGACGTGGCTACTATGGAAG
GCGCCGTGGCCCTCCCCGGAATTACGCTGGGGAGGAGGAGGAGGAAGGGAGCGGCAGCAGTGAAGGATTT
GACCCCCCTGCCACTGATAGGCAGTTCTCTGGGGCCCGGAATCAGCTGCGCCGCCCCCAGTATCGCCCTC
AGTACCGGCAGCGGCGGTTCCCGCCTTACCACGTGGGACAGACCTTTGACCGTCGCTCACGGGTCTTACC
CCATCCCAACAGAATACAGGCTGGTGAGATTGGAGAGATGAAGGATGGAGTCCCAGAGGGAGCACAACTT
CAGGGACCGGTTCATCGAAATCCAACTTACCGCCCAAGGTACCGTAGCAGGGGACCTCCTCGCCCACGAC
CTGCCCCAGCAGTTGGAGAGGCTGAAGATAAAGAAAATCAGCAAGCCACCAGTGGTCCAAACCAGCCGTC
TGTTCGCCGTGGATACCGGCGTCCCTACAATTACCGGCGTCGCCCGCGTCCTCCTAACGCTCCTTCACAA
GATGGCAAAGAGGCCAAGGCAGGTGAAGCACCAACTGAGAACCCTGCTCCACCCACCCAGCAGAGCAGTG
CTGAGTAGTAATGAACTAGTCCGTAACTTGAAAGTATTTCGATTTCTTGGCTTTATATATCTTGTGGAAA
GGACGACAAGACTAGTACGTCCGTATTGTT
