>Addgene plasmid #143443 | TFORF0848 | depositor partial sequence | sequence record 282468 | Barcode
CAAGACTAGTACGTCCGTATTGTT
